Addgene plasmid #163401: Ssh3 gRNA#2
Purpose: Cas9-mediated knockout of Ssh3 in mammalian cells
Depositing lab: Takeshi Imai. Depositing organization: Kyushu University. Publication: BMPR-2 gates activity-dependent stabilization of primary dendrites during mitral cell remodeling. Aihara S, Fujimoto S, Sakaguchi R, Imai T. Cell Rep. 2021 Jun 22;35(12):109276. doi: 10.1016/j.celrep.2021.109276. PubMed 34161760.
Backbone
  Vector backbone: gRNA backbone
  Backbone size w/o insert (bp): 2763
  Total vector size (bp): 2813
  Vector type: Mammalian Expression, CRISPR
Growth in bacteria
  Bacterial resistance: Ampicillin, 100 μg/mL
  Growth temperature: 37°C
  Growth strain: DH5alpha
  Copy number: Low Copy
Gene/Insert
  Gene/Insert name: Ssh3
  gRNA/shRNA sequence: GAGTTTTGCGGTGCTCCGAGGGG
  Species: M. musculus (mouse)
  GenBank ID: NM_198113.3
  Entrez Gene: Ssh3 (a.k.a. SSH, SSH-3, SSH-3L)
Terms and licenses: Academic/Nonprofit Terms; Industry Terms: Not Available to Industry
How to cite: Ssh3 gRNA#2 was a gift from Takeshi Imai (Addgene plasmid # 163401 ; http://n2t.net/addgene:163401 ; RRID:Addgene_163401)
