[The description below was written by a language model from this plasmid's Addgene catalogue record and pLannotate feature annotations shown in this document.]
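Description:
Ssh3 gRNA#2 is a small (about 2.8 kb) mammalian CRISPR plasmid that expresses a single guide RNA targeting mouse Ssh3 (slingshot protein phosphatase 3). It is built on a minimal "gRNA backbone" and is propagated in E. coli under ampicillin selection, with the β-lactamase gene driven by its own bla promoter. Replication relies on a ColE1/pUC-type origin. This origin is annotated as high copy, although the catalogue entry lists the plasmid as low copy, a discrepancy the record does not resolve.

The functional cassette consists of the human U6 promoter, an RNA polymerase III promoter suited to producing short, precisely initiated transcripts. It is followed by a short unannotated gap that presumably holds the Ssh3-specific spacer, and then by the Streptococcus pyogenes Cas9 guide RNA scaffold. The transcript is therefore a complete sgRNA that directs SpCas9 to the Ssh3 locus. No Cas9 coding sequence, mammalian selection marker or fluorescent reporter is annotated, so the nuclease must be supplied separately, for example from a co-delivered plasmid or a Cas9-expressing host.

The remaining annotations are an attB2 fragment, short lacI and RSF ori fragments, a pUC-type multiple cloning site, and the lac promoter, operator and CAP site. These appear to be cloning-vector remnants with no evident role in guide expression.

The stated purpose is Cas9-mediated knockout of Ssh3 in mammalian cells. The "#2" in the name suggests it is one of several guides designed against the same gene, and the associated study concerns dendrite remodelling in mitral cells.
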