Features (pLannotate 1.2.2; 13 found; start..end, strand, type, name):
     72..312     +  promoter       U6 promoter: RNA polymerase III promoter for human U6 snRNA
    341..416     +  misc_RNA       gRNA scaffold: guide RNA scaffold for the Streptococcus pyogenes CRISPR/Cas9 system
    428..449     -  protein_bind   attB2 (fragment): mutant version of attB; recombination site for the Gateway® BP reaction BP Clonase™
    463..517     -  CDS            lacI (fragment): lac repressor; lacI; The lac repressor binds to the lac operator to inhibit transcription in E. coli. This inhibition can be relieved by adding lactose or isopropyl-β-D-thiogalactopyranoside (IPTG).
    519..652     -  rep_origin     RSF ori (fragment): Plasmids containing the RSF 1030 origin of replication can be propagated in E. coli cells that contain additional plasmids with compatible origins.
    658..714     +  misc_feature   MCS: pUC18/19 multiple cloning site
    751..767     -  protein_bind   lac operator: The lac repressor binds to the lac operator to inhibit transcription in E. coli. This inhibition can be relieved by adding lactose or isopropyl-β-D-thiogalactopyranoside (IPTG). lac repressor encoded by lacI
    775..805     -  promoter       lac promoter: promoter for the E. coli lac operon
    820..841     -  protein_bind   CAP binding site: CAP binding activates transcription in the presence of cAMP. E. coli catabolite activator protein
    854..946     -  CDS            lacI (fragment): lac repressor; lacI; The lac repressor binds to the lac operator to inhibit transcription in E. coli. This inhibition can be relieved by adding lactose or isopropyl-β-D-thiogalactopyranoside (IPTG).
   1129..1717    -  rep_origin     ori: high-copy-number ColE1/pMB1/pBR322/pUC origin of replication
   1888..2748    -  CDS            AmpR: β-lactamase; bla; confers resistance to ampicillin, carbenicillin, and related antibiotics
   2749..41      -  promoter       AmpR promoter (across the origin): bla
>Addgene plasmid #163401 | Ssh3 gRNA#2 | addgene full sequence | sequence record 341093 | Addgene NGS Result
TTTGAATGTATTTAGAAAAATAAACAAATAGGGGTTCCGCGCACATTTCCCCGAAAAGTGCCACCTGACG
TGAGGGCCTATTTCCCATGATTCCTTCATATTTGCATATACGATACAAGGCTGTTAGAGAGATAATTAGA
ATTAATTTGACTGTAAACACAAAGATATTAGTACAAAATACGTGACGTAGAAAGTAATAATTTCTTGGGT
AGTTTGCAGTTTTAAAATTATGTTTTAAAATGGACTATCATATGCTTACCGTAACTTGAAAGTATTTCGA
TTTCTTGGCTTTATATATCTTGTGGAAAGGACGAAACACCGAGTTTTGCGGTGCTCCGAGGTTTTAGAGC
TAGAAATAGCAAGTTAAAATAAGGCTAGTCCGTTATCAACTTGAAAAAGTGGCACCGAGTCGGTGCTTTT
TTTCTAGACCCAGCTTTCTTGTACAAAGTTGGCATTAGATCCGCTGCATTAATGAATCGGCCAACGCGCG
GGGAGAGGCGGTTTGCGTATTGGGCGCTCTTCCGCTTCCTCGCTCACTGACTCGCTGCGCTCGGTCGTTC
GGCTGCGGCGAGCGGTATCAGCTCACTCAAAGGCGGTAATACGGTTATCCACAGAATCAGGGGATAACGC
AGGAAAGAACATGTGAGCAAAAGGCCAGAATTCGAGCTCGGTACCCGGGGATCCTCTAGAGTCGACCTGC
AGGCATGCAAGCTTGGCGTAATCATGGTCATAGCTGTTTCCTGTGTGAAATTGTTATCCGCTCACAATTC
CACACAACATACGAGCCGGAAGCATAAAGTGTAAAGCCTGGGGTGCCTAATGAGTGAGCTAACTCACATT
AATTGCGTTGCGCTCACTGCCCGCTTTCCAGTCGGGAAACCTGTCGTGCCAGCTGCATTAATGAATCGGC
CAACGCGCGGGGAGAGGCGGTTTGCGTATTGGGCGCTCTTCCGCTTCCTCGCTCACTGACTCGCTGCGCT
CGGTCGTTCGGCTGCGGCGAGCGGTATCAGCTCACTCAAAGGCGGTAATACGGTTATCCACAGAATCAGG
GGATAACGCAGGAAAGAACATGTGAGCAAAAGGCCAGCAAAAGGCCAGGAACCGTAAAAAGGCCGCGTTG
CTGGCGTTTTTCCATAGGCTCCGCCCCCCTGACGAGCATCACAAAAATCGACGCTCAAGTCAGAGGTGGC
GAAACCCGACAGGACTATAAAGATACCAGGCGTTTCCCCCTGGAAGCTCCCTCGTGCGCTCTCCTGTTCC
GACCCTGCCGCTTACCGGATACCTGTCCGCCTTTCTCCCTTCGGGAAGCGTGGCGCTTTCTCATAGCTCA
CGCTGTAGGTATCTCAGTTCGGTGTAGGTCGTTCGCTCCAAGCTGGGCTGTGTGCACGAACCCCCCGTTC
AGCCCGACCGCTGCGCCTTATCCGGTAACTATCGTCTTGAGTCCAACCCGGTAAGACACGACTTATCGCC
ACTGGCAGCAGCCACTGGTAACAGGATTAGCAGAGCGAGGTATGTAGGCGGTGCTACAGAGTTCTTGAAG
TGGTGGCCTAACTACGGCTACACTAGAAGAACAGTATTTGGTATCTGCGCTCTGCTGAAGCCAGTTACCT
TCGGAAAAAGAGTTGGTAGCTCTTGATCCGGCAAACAAACCACCGCTGGTAGCGGTGGTTTTTTTGTTTG
CAAGCAGCAGATTACGCGCAGAAAAAAAGGATCTCAAGAAGATCCTTTGATCTTTTCTACGGGGTCTGAC
GCTCAGTGGAACGAAAACTCACGTTAAGGGATTTTGGTCATGAGATTATCAAAAAGGATCTTCACCTAGA
TCCTTTTAAATTAAAAATGAAGTTTTAAATCAATCTAAAGTATATATGAGTAAACTTGGTCTGACAGTTA
CCAATGCTTAATCAGTGAGGCACCTATCTCAGCGATCTGTCTATTTCGTTCATCCATAGTTGCCTGACTC
CCCGTCGTGTAGATAACTACGATACGGGAGGGCTTACCATCTGGCCCCAGTGCTGCAATGATACCGCGAG
ACCCACGCTCACCGGCTCCAGATTTATCAGCAATAAACCAGCCAGCCGGAAGGGCCGAGCGCAGAAGTGG
TCCTGCAACTTTATCCGCCTCCATCCAGTCTATTAATTGTTGCCGGGAAGCTAGAGTAAGTAGTTCGCCA
GTTAATAGTTTGCGCAACGTTGTTGCCATTGCTACAGGCATCGTGGTGTCACGCTCGTCGTTTGGTATGG
CTTCATTCAGCTCCGGTTCCCAACGATCAAGGCGAGTTACATGATCCCCCATGTTGTGCAAAAAAGCGGT
TAGCTCCTTCGGTCCTCCGATCGTTGTCAGAAGTAAGTTGGCCGCAGTGTTATCACTCATGGTTATGGCA
GCACTGCATAATTCTCTTACTGTCATGCCATCCGTAAGATGCTTTTCTGTGACTGGTGAGTACTCAACCA
AGTCATTCTGAGAATAGTGTATGCGGCGACCGAGTTGCTCTTGCCCGGCGTCAATACGGGATAATACCGC
GCCACATAGCAGAACTTTAAAAGTGCTCATCATTGGAAAACGTTCTTCGGGGCGAAAACTCTCAAGGATC
TTACCGCTGTTGAGATCCAGTTCGATGTAACCCACTCGTGCACCCAACTGATCTTCAGCATCTTTTACTT
TCACCAGCGTTTCTGGGTGAGCAAAAACAGGAAGGCAAAATGCCGCAAAAAAGGGAATAAGGGCGACACG
GAAATGTTGAATACTCATACTCTTCCTTTTTCAATATTATTGAAGCATTTATCAGGGTTATTGTCTCATG
AGCGGATACATA
